Addgene plasmid #28091: pJA304
Depositing lab: Julie Ahringer. Depositing organization: University of Cambridge. Publication: MosSCI and gateway compatible plasmid toolkit for constitutive and inducible expression of transgenes in the C. elegans germline. Zeiser E, Frokjaer-Jensen C, Jorgensen E, Ahringer J. PLoS One. 2011;6(5):e20082. Epub 2011 May 26. 10.1371/journal.pone.0020082 PubMed 21637852.
Backbone
  Vector backbone: pDONR P2R-P3
  Backbone manufacturer: invitrogen
  Backbone size w/o insert (bp): 2639
  Vector type: Worm Expression
Growth in bacteria
  Bacterial resistance: Kanamycin, 50 μg/mL
  Growth temperature: 37°C
  Growth strain: DH5alpha
  Copy number: High Copy
Gene/Insert
  Gene/Insert name: (Gly)5Ala::mCherry(with introns)::tbb-2 3'UTR
  Species: C. elegans (nematode)
  Insert size (bp): 748
  Cloning method: Gateway Cloning; 5′ cloning site attP2R (destroyed during cloning); 3′ cloning site attP3 (destroyed during cloning)
  Sequencing primers: 5′ M13F; 3′ T7, M13R
Terms and licenses: Academic/Nonprofit Terms; Industry Terms: Not Available to Industry
How to cite: pJA304 was a gift from Julie Ahringer (Addgene plasmid # 28091 ; http://n2t.net/addgene:28091 ; RRID:Addgene_28091)
