[The description below was written by a language model from this plasmid's Addgene catalogue record and pLannotate feature annotations shown in this document.]
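Description:
pJA304 is a Gateway entry clone built in the pDONR P2R-P3 backbone and intended as the third-position (3′) element in MultiSite Gateway assembly of C. elegans transgenes. It is part of a toolkit of MosSCI- and Gateway-compatible plasmids for constitutive and inducible transgene expression in the worm germline. The plasmid is propagated in E. coli as a high-copy construct through a ColE1/pUC-type origin and is selected with kanamycin via the aminoglycoside phosphotransferase gene. The backbone also carries rrnB T1 and T2 terminators upstream of the recombination cassette, which insulate it from read-through transcription, along with a T7 promoter and small lacI and lacZα remnants.

The insert is a (Gly)5Ala linker followed by an intron-containing mCherry coding sequence and the tbb-2 (beta-tubulin) 3′UTR and terminator. BP recombination destroyed the original attP2R and attP3 sites, leaving the cassette flanked by an attR2 site and an attL-type site. The automated annotation labels the latter as attB3 overlapping an attL1 fragment, which most likely corresponds to attL3. There is no promoter in this plasmid. Expression depends on an LR reaction that joins it with a promoter entry clone and a gene-of-interest entry clone in a destination vector, producing a C-terminal mCherry fusion separated from the protein by the flexible linker. Introns generally improve transgene expression in C. elegans, and the tbb-2 3′UTR is commonly regarded as permissive for germline expression.

The catalogue lists the insert as 748 bp, whereas the annotated mCherry and tbb-2 features together span roughly 1.2 kb of the 3,854 nt sequence, so the recorded insert size appears to understate the cassette.
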