Features (pLannotate 1.2.2; 12 found; start..end, strand, type, name):
    121..213     +  CDS            lacI (fragment): lac repressor; lacI; The lac repressor binds to the lac operator to inhibit transcription in E. coli. This inhibition can be relieved by adding lactose or isopropyl-β-D-thiogalactopyranoside (IPTG).
    268..295     -  terminator     rrnB T2 terminator: transcription terminator T2 from the E. coli rrnB gene
    427..470     +  terminator     rrnB T1 terminator: Escherichia coli rrnB; transcription terminator T1 from the E. coli rrnB gene
    517..553     -  CDS            lacZα (fragment): LacZα fragment of β-galactosidase; lacZ fragment
    624..747     -  protein_bind   attR2: mutant version of attR; recombination site for the Gateway® LR reaction LR Clonase™
    768..1628    +  CDS            mCherry: mCherry is a basic (constitutively fluorescent) red fluorescent protein published in 2004, derived from Discosoma sp.. It is reported to be a very rapidly-maturing monomer with low acid sensitivity.
   1636..1959    +  terminator     tbb-2 terminator: tbb-2; transcription terminator for the C. elegans tubulin beta-2 gene
   1963..1983    -  protein_bind   attB3: mutant version of attB; core recombination site for the Gateway® BP reaction BP Clonase™
   1974..2059    -  protein_bind   attL1 (fragment): mutant version of attL; recombination site for the Gateway® LR reaction LR Clonase™
   2096..2114    -  promoter       T7 promoter: promoter for bacteriophage T7 RNA polymerase
   2248..3057    +  CDS            KanR: aminoglycoside phosphotransferase; aph(3')-Ia; confers resistance to kanamycin in bacteria or G418 (Geneticin®) in eukaryotes
   3204..3792    +  rep_origin     ori: high-copy-number ColE1/pMB1/pBR322/pUC origin of replication
>Addgene plasmid #28091 | pJA304 | depositor full sequence | sequence record 13302 | Author sequence
CTTTCCTGCGTTATCCCCTGATTCTGTGGATAACCGTATTACCGCCTTTGAGTGAGCTGATACCGCTCGC
CGCAGCCGAACGACCGAGCGCAGCGAGTCAGTGAGCGAGGAAGCGGAAGAGCGCCCAATACGCAAACCGC
CTCTCCCCGCGCGTTGGCCGATTCATTAATGCAGCTGGCACGACAGGTTTCCCGACTGGAAAGCGGGCAG
TGAGCGCAACGCAATTAATACGCGTACCGCTAGCCAGGAAGAGTTTGTAGAAACGCAAAAAGGCCATCCG
TCAGGATGGCCTTCTGCTTAGTTTGATGCCTGGCAGTTTATGGCGGGCGTCCTGCCCGCCACCCTCCGGG
CCGTTGCTTCACAACGTTCAAATCCGCTCCCGGCGGATTTGTCCTACTCAGGAGAGCGTTCACCGACAAA
CAACAGATAAAACGAAAGGCCCAGTCTTCCGACTGAGCCTTTCGTTTTATTTGATGCCTGGCAGTTCCCT
ACTCTCGCGTTAACGCTAGCATGGATGTTTTCCCAGTCACGACGTTGTAAAACGACGGCCAGTCTTAAGC
TCGGGCCCTGCAGCTCTAGAGCTCGAATTCTACAGGTCACTAATACCATCTAAGTAGTTGATTCATAGTG
ACTGCATATGTTGTGTTTTACAGTATTATGTAGTCTGTTTTTTATGCAAAATCTAATTTAATATATTGAT
ATTTATATCATTTTACGTTTCTCGTTCAACTTTCTTGTACAAAGTGGAGGGAGGTGGAGGTGGAGCTATG
GTCTCAAAGGGTGAAGAAGATAACATGGCAATTATTAAAGAGTTTATGCGTTTCAAGGTGCATATGGAGG
GATCTGTCAATGGGCATGAGTTTGAAATTGAAGGTGAAGGAGAAGGCCGACCATATGAGGGAACACAAAC
CGCAAAACTAAAGGTAAGTTTAAACATATATATACTAACTAACCCTGATTATTTAAATTTTCAGGTAACT
AAAGGCGGACCATTACCATTCGCCTGGGACATCCTCTCTCCACAGTTCATGTATGGAAGTAAAGCTTATG
TTAAACATCCGGCAGATATACCAGATTATTTGAAACTTTCATTCCCGGAGGGTTTTAAGTGGGAACGCGT
AATGAATTTTGAAGACGGAGGAGTTGTTACAGTGACGCAAGACTCAAGGTAAGTTTAAACAGTTCGGTAC
TAACTAACCATACATATTTAAATTTTCAGCCTCCAAGATGGAGAATTTATTTATAAAGTCAAACTTCGAG
GAACGAATTTCCCCTCGGATGGACCTGTTATGCAGAAGAAGACTATGGGATGGGAAGCTTCAAGTGAAAG
AATGTACCCTGAAGACGGTGCTCTTAAGGGAGAGATTAAACAACGTCTTAAATTGAAAGATGGAGGACAT
TACGATGCTGAGGTAAGTTTAAACATGATTTTACTAACTAACTAATCTGATTTAAATTTTCAGGTGAAGA
CAACTTACAAAGCCAAAAAACCAGTTCAGCTGCCAGGAGCGTACAATGTTAATATTAAACTGGATATCAC
CTCCCACAACGAGGATTACACTATCGTTGAGCAATATGAAAGAGCTGAAGGGCGGCACTCGACAGGTGGC
ATGGATGAATTGTATAAGTAAATAAATGCAAAATCCTTTCAAGCATTCCCTTCTTCTCTATCACTCTTCT
TTCTTTTTGTCAAAAAATTCTCTCGCTAATTTATTTGCTTTTTTAATGTTATTATTTTATGACTTTTTAT
AGTCACTGAAAAGTTTGCATCTGAGTGAAGTGAATGCTATCAAAATGTGATTCTGTCTGATGTACTTTCA
CAATCTCTCTTCAATTCCATTTTGAAGTGCTTTAAACCCGAAAGGTTGAGAAAAATGCGAGCGCTCAAAT
ATTTGTATTGTGTTCGTTGAGTGACCCAACAAAAAGAGGAAACTTTATTGTGCCGCCAAGAAAAAAGTCT
CACAACTTTATTATACAAAGTTGGCATTATAAAAAAGCATTGCTTATCAATTTGTTGCAACGAACAGGTC
ACTATCAGTCAAAATAAAATCATTATTTGGAGCTCCATGGTAGCGTTAACGCGGCCGCGATATCCCCTAT
AGTGAGTCGTATTACATGGTCATAGCTGTTTCCTGGCAGCTCTGGCCCGTGTCTCAAAATCTCTGATGTT
ACATTGCACAAGATAAAAATATATCATCATGAACAATAAAACTGTCTGCTTACATAAACAGTAATACAAG
GGGTGTTATGAGCCATATTCAACGGGAAACGTCGAGGCCGCGATTAAATTCCAACATGGATGCTGATTTA
TATGGGTATAAATGGGCTCGCGATAATGTCGGGCAATCAGGTGCGACAATCTATCGCTTGTATGGGAAGC
CCGATGCGCCAGAGTTGTTTCTGAAACATGGCAAAGGTAGCGTTGCCAATGATGTTACAGATGAGATGGT
CAGACTAAACTGGCTGACGGAATTTATGCCTCTTCCGACCATCAAGCATTTTATCCGTACTCCTGATGAT
GCATGGTTACTCACCACTGCGATCCCCGGAAAAACAGCATTCCAGGTATTAGAAGAATATCCTGATTCAG
GTGAAAATATTGTTGATGCGCTGGCAGTGTTCCTGCGCCGGTTGCATTCGATTCCTGTTTGTAATTGTCC
TTTTAACAGCGATCGCGTATTTCGTCTCGCTCAGGCGCAATCACGAATGAATAACGGTTTGGTTGATGCG
AGTGATTTTGATGACGAGCGTAATGGCTGGCCTGTTGAACAAGTCTGGAAAGAAATGCATAAACTTTTGC
CATTCTCACCGGATTCAGTCGTCACTCATGGTGATTTCTCACTTGATAACCTTATTTTTGACGAGGGGAA
ATTAATAGGTTGTATTGATGTTGGACGAGTCGGAATCGCAGACCGATACCAGGATCTTGCCATCCTATGG
AACTGCCTCGGTGAGTTTTCTCCTTCATTACAGAAACGGCTTTTTCAAAAATATGGTATTGATAATCCTG
ATATGAATAAATTGCAGTTTCATTTGATGCTCGATGAGTTTTTCTAATCAGAATTGGTTAATTGGTTGTA
ACACTGGCAGAGCATTACGCTGACTTGACGGGACGGCGCAAGCTCATGACCAAAATCCCTTAACGTGAGT
TACGCGTCGTTCCACTGAGCGTCAGACCCCGTAGAAAAGATCAAAGGATCTTCTTGAGATCCTTTTTTTC
TGCGCGTAATCTGCTGCTTGCAAACAAAAAAACCACCGCTACCAGCGGTGGTTTGTTTGCCGGATCAAGA
GCTACCAACTCTTTTTCCGAAGGTAACTGGCTTCAGCAGAGCGCAGATACCAAATACTGTCCTTCTAGTG
TAGCCGTAGTTAGGCCACCACTTCAAGAACTCTGTAGCACCGCCTACATACCTCGCTCTGCTAATCCTGT
TACCAGTGGCTGCTGCCAGTGGCGATAAGTCGTGTCTTACCGGGTTGGACTCAAGACGATAGTTACCGGA
TAAGGCGCAGCGGTCGGGCTGAACGGGGGGTTCGTGCACACAGCCCAGCTTGGAGCGAACGACCTACACC
GAACTGAGATACCTACAGCGTGAGCATTGAGAAAGCGCCACGCTTCCCGAAGGGAGAAAGGCGGACAGGT
ATCCGGTAAGCGGCAGGGTCGGAACAGGAGAGCGCACGAGGGAGCTTCCAGGGGGAAACGCCTGGTATCT
TTATAGTCCTGTCGGGTTTCGCCACCTCTGACTTGAGCGTCGATTTTTGTGATGCTCGTCAGGGGGGCGG
AGCCTATGGAAAAACGCCAGCAACGCGGCCTTTTTACGGTTCCTGGCCTTTTGCTGGCCTTTTGCTCACA
TGTT
