>Addgene plasmid #28091 | pJA304 | addgene partial sequence | sequence record 34391 | 28091 with M13pUC-fwd
CTCGAATTCTACAGGTCACTAATACCATCTAAGTAGTTGGTTCATAGTGACTGCATATGTTGTGTTTTAC
AGTATTATGTAGTCTGTTTTTTATGCAAAATCTAATTTAATATATTGATATTTATATCATTTTACGTTTC
TCGTTCAACTTTCTTGTACAAAGTGGAGGGAGGTGGAGGTGGAGCTATGGTCTCAAAGGGTGAAGAAGAT
AACATGGCAATTATTAAAGAGTTTATGCGTTTCAAGGTGCATATGGAGGGATCTGTCAATGGGCATGAGT
TTGAAATTGAAGGTGAAGGAGAAGGCCGACCATATGAGGGAACACAAACCGCAAAACTAAAGGTAAGTTT
AAACATATATATACTAACTAACCCTGATTATTTAAATTTTCAGGTAACTAAAGGCGGACCATTACCATTC
GCCTGGGACATCCTCTCTCCACAGTTCATGTATGGAAGTAAAGCTTATGTTAAACATCCGGCAGATATAC
CAGATTATTTGAAACTTTCATTCCCGGAGGGTTTTAAGTGGGAACGCGTAATGAATTTTGAAGACGGAGG
AGTTGTTACAGTGACGCAAGACTCAAGGTAAGTTTAAACAGTTCGGTACTAACTAACCATACATATTTAA
ATTTTCAGCCTCCAAGATGGAGAATTTATTTATAAAGTCAAACTTCGAGGAACGAATTTCCCCTCGGATG
GACCTGTTATGCAGAAGAAGACTATGGGATGGGAAGCTTCAAGTGAAAGAATGTACCCTGAAGACGGTGC
TCTTAAGGGAGAGATTAAACAACGTCTTAAATTGAAAGATGGAGGACATTACGATGCTGAGGTAAGTTTA
AACATGATTTTACTAACTAACTAATCTGATTTAAATTTTCAGGTGAAGACAACTTACACC
